Addgene plasmid #76681: ACVR1B gRNA (BRDN0001146179)
Purpose: 3rd generation lentiviral gRNA plasmid targeting human ACVR1B
Depositing lab: John Doench & David Root. Depositing organization: Broad Institute. Publication: Optimized sgRNA design to maximize activity and minimize off-target effects of CRISPR-Cas9. Doench JG, Fusi N, Sullender M, Hegde M, Vaimberg EW, Donovan KF, Smith I, Tothova Z, Wilen C, Orchard R, Virgin HW, Listgarten J, Root DE. Nat Biotechnol. 2016 Jan 18. doi: 10.1038/nbt.3437. PubMed 26780180.
Backbone
  Vector backbone: lentiGuide-Puro
  Backbone manufacturer: Zhang Lab (Addgene plasmid # 52963)
  Vector type: Mammalian Expression, Lentiviral, CRISPR
  Selectable markers: Puromycin
Growth in bacteria
  Bacterial resistance: Ampicillin, 100 μg/mL
  Growth temperature: 37°C
  Growth strain: DH5alpha
  Copy number: High Copy
Gene/Insert
  Gene/Insert name: ACVR1B (alt names: ACVR1B; NM_004302.4)
  gRNA/shRNA sequence: AAGAGATTATTGGCAAGGGT
  Species: H. sapiens (human)
  Entrez Gene: ACVR1B (a.k.a. ACTRIB, ACVRLK4, ALK4, SKR2)
  Promoter: hU6
  Cloning method: Unknown
  Sequencing primers: 5′ U6-F; 3′ pS2-R
Terms and licenses: Academic/Nonprofit Terms; Industry Terms: Not Available to Industry
Depositor comments: The gRNA was designed to target the following Genbank reference sequence(s): NM_004302.4,NM_020327.3,NM_020328.3. Note that this plasmid does NOT contain Cas9. It should be used in conjunction with lentiCas9-Blast (Addgene #52962) or otherwise with cell lines already expressing Cas9. Browse the full kinome gRNA library at http://www.addgene.org/pooled-library/broadgpp-human-kinome/ or visit http://www.broadinstitute.org/rnai/public/ for detailed protocols and information.
How to cite: ACVR1B gRNA (BRDN0001146179) was a gift from John Doench & David Root (Addgene plasmid # 76681 ; http://n2t.net/addgene:76681 ; RRID:Addgene_76681)
