[The description below was written by a language model from this plasmid's Addgene catalogue record and pLannotate feature annotations shown in this document.]
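Description:
ACVR1B gRNA (BRDN0001146179) is a third-generation lentiviral CRISPR guide plasmid built on the lentiGuide-Puro backbone, carrying a single guide RNA directed against human ACVR1B (also known as ALK4 or ACTRIB), an activin type I receptor kinase. The guide was designed against several ACVR1B reference transcripts and belongs to a human kinome gRNA collection. In bacteria the 8.3 kb plasmid is maintained at high copy through a ColE1/pUC-type origin and selected with ampicillin via β-lactamase. An f1 origin, an SV40 origin and remnants of lac and phage-promoter cloning sequences are also annotated in the backbone.

The transfer cassette is framed by an RSV promoter-driven truncated HIV-1 5' LTR and a self-inactivating ΔU3 3' LTR followed by an SV40 polyadenylation signal. Making genomic RNA transcription Tat-independent in this way is characteristic of third-generation systems. Between the LTRs lie the Ψ packaging signal with a gag fragment, the Rev response element for nuclear export of the unspliced genome, and a cPPT/CTS that aids nuclear import in target cells. The human U6 RNA polymerase III promoter drives the targeting spacer fused to the Streptococcus pyogenes Cas9 gRNA scaffold. Downstream, the EF-1α core promoter with its intron A expresses puromycin N-acetyltransferase for selection of transduced mammalian cells, and a WPRE enhances transcript expression.

The plasmid does not encode Cas9, so it is intended for use alongside a separate Cas9 lentivector or in cells that already express Cas9, typically for knockout of ACVR1B in human cells.
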