Features (pLannotate 1.2.2; 29 found; start..end, strand, type, name):
     14..80      +  CDS            small t antigen (fragment): SV40 (simian virus 40) small t antigen
    106..317     +  promoter       EF-1α core promoter: core promoter for human elongation factor EF-1α
    318..1256    +  intron         EF-1α intron A: intron upstream of the start codon of human EF-1α
   1278..1877    +  CDS            PuroR (fragment): puromycin N-acetyltransferase; pac from Streptomyces; confers resistance to puromycin
   1893..2481    +  misc_feature   WPRE: woodchuck hepatitis virus posttranscriptional regulatory element
   2532..2551    +  misc_feature   cPPT/CTS (fragment): central polypurine tract and central termination sequence of HIV-1
   2553..2786    +  LTR            3' LTR (ΔU3): self-inactivating 3' long terminal repeat (LTR) from HIV-1
   2864..2985    +  polyA_signal   SV40 poly(A) signal: SV40 polyadenylation signal
   3025..3160    +  rep_origin     SV40 ori: SV40 origin of replication
   3181..3199    -  promoter       T7 promoter: promoter for bacteriophage T7 RNA polymerase
   3207..3362    +  CDS            lacZα (fragment): LacZα fragment of β-galactosidase; lacZ fragment
   3367..3795    +  rep_origin     f1 ori (sequence partly withheld): f1 bacteriophage origin of replication; arrow indicates direction of (+) strand synthesis
   3848..3952    +  promoter       AmpR promoter: bla
   3953..4813    +  CDS            AmpR: β-lactamase; bla; confers resistance to ampicillin, carbenicillin, and related antibiotics
   4984..5572    +  rep_origin     ori: high-copy-number ColE1/pMB1/pBR322/pUC origin of replication
   5755..5847    +  CDS            lacI (fragment): lac repressor; lacI; The lac repressor binds to the lac operator to inhibit transcription in E. coli. This inhibition can be relieved by adding lactose or isopropyl-β-D-thiogalactopyranoside (IPTG).
   5860..5881    +  protein_bind   CAP binding site: CAP binding activates transcription in the presence of cAMP. E. coli catabolite activator protein
   5896..5926    +  promoter       lac promoter: promoter for the E. coli lac operon
   5934..5950    +  protein_bind   lac operator: The lac repressor binds to the lac operator to inhibit transcription in E. coli. This inhibition can be relieved by adding lactose or isopropyl-β-D-thiogalactopyranoside (IPTG). lac repressor encoded by lacI
   5995..6013    +  promoter       T3 promoter: promoter for bacteriophage T3 RNA polymerase
   6041..6267    +  promoter       RSV promoter: Rous sarcoma virus enhancer/promoter
   6268..6448    +  LTR            5' LTR (truncated): truncated 5' long terminal repeat (LTR) from HIV-1
   6495..6620    +  misc_feature   HIV-1 Ψ: packaging signal of human immunodeficiency virus type 1
   6604..6967    +  CDS            HIV-1 gag (fragment): gag protein from human immunodeficiency virus 1; gag
   7113..7346    +  misc_feature   RRE: The Rev response element (RRE) of HIV-1 allows for Rev-dependent mRNA export from the nucleus to the cytoplasm.
   7723..7749    +  CDS            Rev (fragment): human immunodeficiency virus 1 (HIV-1) Rev protein; rev; enhances nuclear export of unspliced and incompletely spliced viral mRNAs
   7753..7993    +  promoter       U6 promoter: RNA polymerase III promoter for human U6 snRNA
   8023..8098    +  misc_RNA       gRNA scaffold: guide RNA scaffold for the Streptococcus pyogenes CRISPR/Cas9 system
   8154..8271    +  misc_feature   cPPT/CTS: central polypurine tract and central termination sequence of HIV-1
>Addgene plasmid #76681 | ACVR1B gRNA (BRDN0001146179) | addgene full sequence | sequence record 186298 | Addgene Assembled Sequence
CCCGGGTGCAAAGATGGATAAAGTTTTAAACAGAGAGGAATCTTTGCAGCTAATGGACCTTCTAGGTCTT
GAAAGGAGTGGGAATTGGCTCCGGTGCCCGTCAGTGGGCAGAGCGCACATCGCCCACAGTCCCCGAGAAG
TTGGGGGGAGGGGTCGGCAATTGATCCGGTGCCTAGAGAAGGTGGCGCGGGGTAAACTGGGAAAGTGATG
TCGTGTACTGGCTCCGCCTTTTTCCCGAGGGTGGGGGAGAACCGTATATAAGTGCAGTAGTCGCCGTGAA
CGTTCTTTTTCGCAACGGGTTTGCCGCCAGAACACAGGTAAGTGCCGTGTGTGGTTCCCGCGGGCCTGGC
CTCTTTACGGGTTATGGCCCTTGCGTGCCTTGAATTACTTCCACCTGGCTGCAGTACGTGATTCTTGATC
CCGAGCTTCGGGTTGGAAGTGGGTGGGAGAGTTCGAGGCCTTGCGCTTAAGGAGCCCCTTCGCCTCGTGC
TTGAGTTGAGGCCTGGCCTGGGCGCTGGGGCCGCCGCGTGCGAATCTGGTGGCACCTTCGCGCCTGTCTC
GCTGCTTTCGATAAGTCTCTAGCCATTTAAAATTTTTGATGACCTGCTGCGACGCTTTTTTTCTGGCAAG
ATAGTCTTGTAAATGCGGGCCAAGATCTGCACACTGGTATTTCGGTTTTTGGGGCCGCGGGCGGCGACGG
GGCCCGTGCGTCCCAGCGCACATGTTCGGCGAGGCGGGGCCTGCGAGCGCGGCCACCGAGAATCGGACGG
GGGTAGTCTCAAGCTGGCCGGCCTGCTCTGGTGCCTGGCCTCGCGCCGCCGTGTATCGCCCCGCCCTGGG
CGGCAAGGCTGGCCCGGTCGGCACCAGTTGCGTGAGCGGAAAGATGGCCGCTTCCCGGCCCTGCTGCAGG
GAGCTCAAAATGGAGGACGCGGCGCTCGGGAGAGCGGGCGGGTGAGTCACCCACACAAAGGAAAAGGGCC
TTTCCGTCCTCAGCCGTCGCTTCATGTGACTCCACGGAGTACCGGGCGCCGTCCAGGCACCTCGATTAGT
TCTCGAGCTTTTGGAGTACGTCGTCTTTAGGTTGGGGGGAGGGGTTTTATGCGATGGAGTTTCCCCACAC
TGAGTGGGTGGAGACTGAAGTTAGGCCAGCTTGGCACTTGATGTAATTCTCCTTGGAATTTGCCCTTTTT
GAGTTTGGATCTTGGTTCATTCTCAAGCCTCAGACAGTGGTTCAAAGTTTTTTTCTTCCATTTCAGGTGT
CGTGACGTACGGCCACCATGACCGAGTACAAGCCCACGGTGCGCCTCGCCACCCGCGACGACGTCCCCAG
GGCCGTACGCACCCTCGCCGCCGCGTTCGCCGACTACCCCGCCACGCGCCACACCGTCGATCCGGACCGC
CACATCGAGCGGGTCACCGAGCTGCAAGAACTCTTCCTCACGCGCGTCGGGCTCGACATCGGCAAGGTGT
GGGTCGCGGACGACGGCGCCGCCGTGGCGGTCTGGACCACGCCGGAGAGCGTCGAAGCGGGGGCGGTGTT
CGCCGAGATCGGCCCGCGCATGGCCGAGTTGAGCGGTTCCCGGCTGGCCGCGCAGCAACAGATGGAAGGC
CTCCTGGCGCCGCACCGGCCCAAGGAGCCCGCGTGGTTCCTGGCCACCGTCGGAGTCTCGCCCGACCACC
AGGGCAAGGGTCTGGGCAGCGCCGTCGTGCTCCCCGGAGTGGAGGCGGCCGAGCGCGCCGGGGTGCCCGC
CTTCCTGGAGACCTCCGCGCCCCGCAACCTCCCCTTCTACGAGCGGCTCGGCTTCACCGTCACCGCCGAC
GTCGAGGTGCCCGAAGGACCGCGCACCTGGTGCATGACCCGCAAGCCCGGTGCCTGAACGCGTTAAGTCG
ACAATCAACCTCTGGATTACAAAATTTGTGAAAGATTGACTGGTATTCTTAACTATGTTGCTCCTTTTAC
GCTATGTGGATACGCTGCTTTAATGCCTTTGTATCATGCTATTGCTTCCCGTATGGCTTTCATTTTCTCC
TCCTTGTATAAATCCTGGTTGCTGTCTCTTTATGAGGAGTTGTGGCCCGTTGTCAGGCAACGTGGCGTGG
TGTGCACTGTGTTTGCTGACGCAACCCCCACTGGTTGGGGCATTGCCACCACCTGTCAGCTCCTTTCCGG
GACTTTCGCTTTCCCCCTCCCTATTGCCACGGCGGAACTCATCGCCGCCTGCCTTGCCCGCTGCTGGACA
GGGGCTCGGCTGTTGGGCACTGACAATTCCGTGGTGTTGTCGGGGAAATCATCGTCCTTTCCTTGGCTGC
TCGCCTGTGTTGCCACCTGGATTCTGCGCGGGACGTCCTTCTGCTACGTCCCTTCGGCCCTCAATCCAGC
GGACCTTCCTTCCCGCGGCCTGCTGCCGGCTCTGCGGCCTCTTCCGCGTCTTCGCCTTCGCCCTCAGACG
AGTCGGATCTCCCTTTGGGCCGCCTCCCCGCGTCGACTTTAAGACCAATGACTTACAAGGCAGCTGTAGA
TCTTAGCCACTTTTTAAAAGAAAAGGGGGGACTGGAAGGGCTAATTCACTCCCAACGAAGACAAGATCTG
CTTTTTGCTTGTACTGGGTCTCTCTGGTTAGACCAGATCTGAGCCTGGGAGCTCTCTGGCTAACTAGGGA
ACCCACTGCTTAAGCCTCAATAAAGCTTGCCTTGAGTGCTTCAAGTAGTGTGTGCCCGTCTGTTGTGTGA
CTCTGGTAACTAGAGATCCCTCAGACCCTTTTAGTCAGTGTGGAAAATCTCTAGCAGTACGTATAGTAGT
TCATGTCATCTTATTATTCAGTATTTATAACTTGCAAAGAAATGAATATCAGAGAGTGAGAGGAACTTGT
TTATTGCAGCTTATAATGGTTACAAATAAAGCAATAGCATCACAAATTTCACAAATAAAGCATTTTTTTC
ACTGCATTCTAGTTGTGGTTTGTCCAAACTCATCAATGTATCTTATCATGTCTGGCTCTAGCTATCCCGC
CCCTAACTCCGCCCATCCCGCCCCTAACTCCGCCCAGTTCCGCCCATTCTCCGCCCCATGGCTGACTAAT
TTTTTTTATTTATGCAGAGGCCGAGGCCGCCTCGGCCTCTGAGCTATTCCAGAAGTAGTGAGGAGGCTTT
TTTGGAGGCCTAGGGACGTACCCAATTCGCCCTATAGTGAGTCGTATTACGCGCGCTCACTGGCCGTCGT
TTTACAACGTCGTGACTGGGAAAACCCTGGCGTTACCCAACTTAATCGCCTTGCAGCACATCCCCCTTTC
GCCAGCTGGCGTAATAGCGAAGAGGCCCGCACCGATCGCCCTTCCCAACAGTTGCGCAGCCTGAATGGCG
AATGGG
[124 nt withheld, positions 3367-3490]
C
[91 nt withheld, positions 3492-3582]
A
[49 nt withheld, positions 3584-3632]
CCTTTGACGTTGGAGTCCACGTTCTTT
[37 nt withheld, positions 3660-3696]
ACCCTATCTCGGTCTATTCTTTTGATTTATAAGGGATTTTGCCGATTTCGGCCTATTGGTTAAAAAATGA
GCTGATTTAACAAAAATTTAACGCGAATTTTAACAAAATATTAACGCTTACAATTTAGGTGGCACTTTTC
GGGGAAATGTGCGCGGAACCCCTATTTGTTTATTTTTCTAAATACATTCAAATATGTATCCGCTCATGAG
ACAATAACCCTGATAAATGCTTCAATAATATTGAAAAAGGAAGAGTATGAGTATTCAACATTTCCGTGTC
GCCCTTATTCCCTTTTTTGCGGCATTTTGCCTTCCTGTTTTTGCTCACCCAGAAACGCTGGTGAAAGTAA
AAGATGCTGAAGATCAGTTGGGTGCACGAGTGGGTTACATCGAACTGGATCTCAACAGCGGTAAGATCCT
TGAGAGTTTTCGCCCCGAAGAACGTTTTCCAATGATGAGCACTTTTAAAGTTCTGCTATGTGGCGCGGTA
TTATCCCGTATTGACGCCGGGCAAGAGCAACTCGGTCGCCGCATACACTATTCTCAGAATGACTTGGTTG
AGTACTCACCAGTCACAGAAAAGCATCTTACGGATGGCATGACAGTAAGAGAATTATGCAGTGCTGCCAT
AACCATGAGTGATAACACTGCGGCCAACTTACTTCTGACAACGATCGGAGGACCGAAGGAGCTAACCGCT
TTTTTGCACAACATGGGGGATCATGTAACTCGCCTTGATCGTTGGGAACCGGAGCTGAATGAAGCCATAC
CAAACGACGAGCGTGACACCACGATGCCTGTAGCAATGGCAACAACGTTGCGCAAACTATTAACTGGCGA
ACTACTTACTCTAGCTTCCCGGCAACAATTAATAGACTGGATGGAGGCGGATAAAGTTGCAGGACCACTT
CTGCGCTCGGCCCTTCCGGCTGGCTGGTTTATTGCTGATAAATCTGGAGCCGGTGAGCGTGGGTCTCGCG
GTATCATTGCAGCACTGGGGCCAGATGGTAAGCCCTCCCGTATCGTAGTTATCTACACGACGGGGAGTCA
GGCAACTATGGATGAACGAAATAGACAGATCGCTGAGATAGGTGCCTCACTGATTAAGCATTGGTAACTG
TCAGACCAAGTTTACTCATATATACTTTAGATTGATTTAAAACTTCATTTTTAATTTAAAAGGATCTAGG
TGAAGATCCTTTTTGATAATCTCATGACCAAAATCCCTTAACGTGAGTTTTCGTTCCACTGAGCGTCAGA
CCCCGTAGAAAAGATCAAAGGATCTTCTTGAGATCCTTTTTTTCTGCGCGTAATCTGCTGCTTGCAAACA
AAAAAACCACCGCTACCAGCGGTGGTTTGTTTGCCGGATCAAGAGCTACCAACTCTTTTTCCGAAGGTAA
CTGGCTTCAGCAGAGCGCAGATACCAAATACTGTTCTTCTAGTGTAGCCGTAGTTAGGCCACCACTTCAA
GAACTCTGTAGCACCGCCTACATACCTCGCTCTGCTAATCCTGTTACCAGTGGCTGCTGCCAGTGGCGAT
AAGTCGTGTCTTACCGGGTTGGACTCAAGACGATAGTTACCGGATAAGGCGCAGCGGTCGGGCTGAACGG
GGGGTTCGTGCACACAGCCCAGCTTGGAGCGAACGACCTACACCGAACTGAGATACCTACAGCGTGAGCT
ATGAGAAAGCGCCACGCTTCCCGAAGGGAGAAAGGCGGACAGGTATCCGGTAAGCGGCAGGGTCGGAACA
GGAGAGCGCACGAGGGAGCTTCCAGGGGGAAACGCCTGGTATCTTTATAGTCCTGTCGGGTTTCGCCACC
TCTGACTTGAGCGTCGATTTTTGTGATGCTCGTCAGGGGGGCGGAGCCTATGGAAAAACGCCAGCAACGC
GGCCTTTTTACGGTTCCTGGCCTTTTGCTGGCCTTTTGCTCACATGTTCTTTCCTGCGTTATCCCCTGAT
TCTGTGGATAACCGTATTACCGCCTTTGAGTGAGCTGATACCGCTCGCCGCAGCCGAACGACCGAGCGCA
GCGAGTCAGTGAGCGAGGAAGCGGAAGAGCGCCCAATACGCAAACCGCCTCTCCCCGCGCGTTGGCCGAT
TCATTAATGCAGCTGGCACGACAGGTTTCCCGACTGGAAAGCGGGCAGTGAGCGCAACGCAATTAATGTG
AGTTAGCTCACTCATTAGGCACCCCAGGCTTTACACTTTATGCTTCCGGCTCGTATGTTGTGTGGAATTG
TGAGCGGATAACAATTTCACACAGGAAACAGCTATGACCATGATTACGCCAAGCGCGCAATTAACCCTCA
CTAAAGGGAACAAAAGCTGGAGCTGCAAGCTTAATGTAGTCTTATGCAATACTCTTGTAGTCTTGCAACA
TGGTAACGATGAGTTAGCAACATGCCTTACAAGGAGAGAAAAAGCACCGTGCATGCCGATTGGTGGAAGT
AAGGTGGTACGATCGTGCCTTATTAGGAAGGCAACAGACGGGTCTGACATGGATTGGACGAACCACTGAA
TTGCCGCATTGCAGAGATATTGTATTTAAGTGCCTAGCTCGATACATAAACGGGTCTCTCTGGTTAGACC
AGATCTGAGCCTGGGAGCTCTCTGGCTAACTAGGGAACCCACTGCTTAAGCCTCAATAAAGCTTGCCTTG
AGTGCTTCAAGTAGTGTGTGCCCGTCTGTTGTGTGACTCTGGTAACTAGAGATCCCTCAGACCCTTTTAG
TCAGTGTGGAAAATCTCTAGCAGTGGCGCCCGAACAGGGACTTGAAAGCGAAAGGGAAACCAGAGGAGCT
CTCTCGACGCAGGACTCGGCTTGCTGAAGCGCGCACGGCAAGAGGCGAGGGGCGGCGACTGGTGAGTACG
CCAAAAATTTTGACTAGCGGAGGCTAGAAGGAGAGAGATGGGTGCGAGAGCGTCAGTATTAAGCGGGGGA
GAATTAGATCGCGATGGGAAAAAATTCGGTTAAGGCCAGGGGGAAAGAAAAAATATAAATTAAAACATAT
AGTATGGGCAAGCAGGGAGCTAGAACGATTCGCAGTTAATCCTGGCCTGTTAGAAACATCAGAAGGCTGT
AGACAAATACTGGGACAGCTACAACCATCCCTTCAGACAGGATCAGAAGAACTTAGATCATTATATAATA
CAGTAGCAACCCTCTATTGTGTGCATCAAAGGATAGAGATAAAAGACACCAAGGAAGCTTTAGACAAGAT
AGAGGAAGAGCAAAACAAAAGTAAGACCACCGCACAGCAAGCGGCCGCTGATCTTCAGACCTGGAGGAGG
AGATATGAGGGACAATTGGAGAAGTGAATTATATAAATATAAAGTAGTAAAAATTGAACCATTAGGAGTA
GCACCCACCAAGGCAAAGAGAAGAGTGGTGCAGAGAGAAAAAAGAGCAGTGGGAATAGGAGCTTTGTTCC
TTGGGTTCTTGGGAGCAGCAGGAAGCACTATGGGCGCAGCGTCAATGACGCTGACGGTACAGGCCAGACA
ATTATTGTCTGGTATAGTGCAGCAGCAGAACAATTTGCTGAGGGCTATTGAGGCGCAACAGCATCTGTTG
CAACTCACAGTCTGGGGCATCAAGCAGCTCCAGGCAAGAATCCTGGCTGTGGAAAGATACCTAAAGGATC
AACAGCTCCTGGGGATTTGGGGTTGCTCTGGAAAACTCATTTGCACCACTGCTGTGCCTTGGAATGCTAG
TTGGAGTAATAAATCTCTGGAACAGATTTGGAATCACACGACCTGGATGGAGTGGGACAGAGAAATTAAC
AATTACACAAGCTTAATACACTCCTTAATTGAAGAATCGCAAAACCAGCAAGAAAAGAATGAACAAGAAT
TATTGGAATTAGATAAATGGGCAAGTTTGTGGAATTGGTTTAACATAACAAATTGGCTGTGGTATATAAA
ATTATTCATAATGATAGTAGGAGGCTTGGTAGGTTTAAGAATAGTTTTTGCTGTACTTTCTATAGTGAAT
AGAGTTAGGCAGGGATATTCACCATTATCGTTTCAGACCCACCTCCCAACCCCGAGGGGACCCAGAGAGG
GCCTATTTCCCATGATTCCTTCATATTTGCATATACGATACAAGGCTGTTAGAGAGATAATTAGAATTAA
TTTGACTGTAAACACAAAGATATTAGTACAAAATACGTGACGTAGAAAGTAATAATTTCTTGGGTAGTTT
GCAGTTTTAAAATTATGTTTTAAAATGGACTATCATATGCTTACCGTAACTTGAAAGTATTTCGATTTCT
TGGCTTTATATATCTTGTGGAAAGGACGAAACACCGAAGAGATTATTGGCAAGGGTGTTTTAGAGCTAGA
AATAGCAAGTTAAAATAAGGCTAGTCCGTTATCAACTTGAAAAAGTGGCACCGAGTCGGTGCTTTTTTAA
GCTTGGCGTAACTAGATCTTGAGACAAATGGCAGTATTCATCCACAATTTTAAAAGAAAAGGGGGGATTG
GGGGGTACAGTGCAGGGGAAAGAATAGTAGACATAATAGCAACAGACATACAAACTAAAGAATTACAAAA
ACAAATTACAAAAATTCAAAATTTTCGGGTTTATTACAGGGACAGCAGAGATCCACTTTGGCGCCGGCTC
GAGGGGG
