>Addgene plasmid #76681 | ACVR1B gRNA (BRDN0001146179) | depositor partial sequence | sequence record 144141 | Target Sequence
AAGAGATTATTGGCAAGGGT
