>Addgene plasmid #76681 | ACVR1B gRNA (BRDN0001146179) | addgene partial sequence | sequence record 186297 | hU6-F
CGTAGAAAGTAATAATTTCTTGGGTAGTTTGCAGTTTTAAAATTATGTTTTAAAATGGACTATCATATGC
TTACCGTAACTTGAAAGTATTTCGATTTCTTGGCTTTATATATCTTGTGGAAAGGACGAAACACCGAAGA
GATTATTGGCAAGGGTGTTTTAGAGCTAGAAATAGCAAGTTAAAATAAGGCTAGTCCGTTATCAACTTGA
AAAAGTGGCACCGAGTCGGTGCTTTTTTAAGCTTGGCGTAACTAGATCTTGAGACAAATGGCAGTATTCA
TCCACAATTTTAAAAGAAAAGGGGGGATTGGGGGGTACAGTGCAGGGGAAAGAATAGTAGACATAATAGC
AACAGACATACAAACTAAAGAATTACAAAAACAAATTACAAAAATTCAAAATTTTCGGGTTTATTACAGG
GACAGCAGAGATCCACTTTGGCGCCGGCTCGAGGGGGCCCGGGTGCAAAGATGGATAAAGTTTTAAACAG
AGAGGAATCTTTGCAGCTAATGGACCTTCTAGGTCTTGAAAGGAGTGGGAATTGGCTCCGGTGCCCGTCA
GTGGGCAGAG
